Addgene plasmid #107713: pAAV-hSyn-soCoChR-mCardinal
Purpose: A somatic channelrhodopsin, which enables single cell, single millisecond resolution optogenetics. hSynapsin promoter
Depositing lab: Edward Boyden. Depositing organization: Massachusetts Institute of Technology. Publication: Temporally precise single-cell-resolution optogenetics. Shemesh OA, Tanese D, Zampini V, Linghu C, Piatkevich K, Ronzitti E, Papagiakoumou E, Boyden ES, Emiliani V. Nat Neurosci. 2017 Dec;20(12):1796-1806. doi: 10.1038/s41593-017-0018-8. Epub 2017 Nov 13. PubMed 29184208.
Backbone
  Vector backbone: pAAV
  Vector type: Mammalian Expression, AAV
Growth in bacteria
  Bacterial resistance: Ampicillin, 100 μg/mL
  Growth temperature: 37°C
  Growth strain: NEB Stable
  Copy number: High Copy
Gene/Insert
  Gene/Insert name: soCoChR-mCardinal (alt names: CoChR-ggsggtggsggt-KA2-(1-150); Chloromonas oogama channelrhodopsin, fused to KA2 targeting sequence)
  Species: Chloromonas oogama
  Promoter: hSyn
  Tag / fusion protein: KA2 (C terminal on insert); mCardinal (C terminal on insert)
  Cloning method: Gibson Cloning
Terms and licenses: Academic/Nonprofit Terms; Industry Terms: Not Available to Industry
Depositor comments: GenBank IDs: soCoChR = MF795583, KA2(1-150) = MF795584
How to cite: pAAV-hSyn-soCoChR-mCardinal was a gift from Edward Boyden (Addgene plasmid # 107713 ; http://n2t.net/addgene:107713 ; RRID:Addgene_107713)
