[The description below was written by a language model from this plasmid's Addgene catalogue record and pLannotate feature annotations shown in this document.]
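Description:
pAAV-hSyn-soCoChR-mCardinal is an AAV transfer plasmid for neuron-specific expression of a soma-targeted channelrhodopsin in mammalian cells. It is built on a pAAV backbone of about 6.7 kb. The plasmid is maintained in bacteria through a high-copy ColE1/pUC-type origin and selected with ampicillin via the β-lactamase gene. An f1 phage origin and remnants of lacZα, bom and rop are also annotated in the backbone. AAV2 inverted terminal repeats flank the expression cassette so that it can be packaged into recombinant AAV particles. The annotation detects the left ITR only as short fragments, while the right ITR is a longer partial match.

Between the ITRs, a synthetic poly(A) signal and an α2-globin transcriptional pause site sit upstream of the human synapsin I promoter, presumably to insulate the cassette from read-through transcription. The hSyn promoter restricts expression to neurons and drives a single fusion open reading frame. This frame begins with CoChR, the high-photocurrent channelrhodopsin from Chloromonas oogama. CoChR is joined through a flexible glycine/serine-rich linker to the first 150 residues of kainate receptor subunit KA2, followed by the far-red fluorescent protein mCardinal at the C terminus. The KA2 segment concentrates the opsin at the cell body rather than in the neurites, and mCardinal reports expression and localisation. A WPRE enhances transcript stability and expression, and a bovine growth hormone poly(A) signal terminates the message.

The construct is intended for optogenetic stimulation with single-cell spatial and millisecond temporal precision. Confining the opsin to the soma reduces unintended activation of neighbouring neurons whose processes pass through the illuminated region.
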