Features (pLannotate 1.2.2; 18 found; start..end, strand, type, name):
     69..96      +  repeat_region  AAV2 ITR (fragment): inverted terminal repeat of adeno-associated virus serotype 2 inverted
    125..152     +  repeat_region  AAV2 ITR (fragment): inverted terminal repeat of adeno-associated virus serotype 2 inverted
    243..291     +  polyA_signal   poly(A) signal: synthetic polyadenylation signal
    305..396     +  misc_feature   pause site: RNA polymerase II transcriptional pause signal from the human α2 globin gene
    432..879     +  promoter       hSyn promoter: human synapsin I promoter; confers neuron-specific expression (Kügler et al., 2003)
    913..1776    +  CDS            CoChR: high-photocurrent channelrhodopsin from Chloromonas oogama (Shemesh et al., 2017)
   1813..2262    +  CDS            KA2: first 150 residues of the mouse kainate receptor subunit 2 mediates targeting to the neuronal soma (Shemesh et al., 2017)
   2281..3012    +  CDS            mCardinal: far-red fluorescent protein derived from mNeptune, with further red-shifted spectra
   3025..3613    +  misc_feature   WPRE: woodchuck hepatitis virus posttranscriptional regulatory element
   3652..3859    +  polyA_signal   bGH poly(A) signal: bovine growth hormone polyadenylation signal
   3868..3998    +  repeat_region  AAV2 ITR (fragment): inverted terminal repeat of adeno-associated virus serotype 2 inverted
   4012..4170    +  CDS            lacZα (fragment): LacZα fragment of β-galactosidase; lacZ fragment
   4174..4602    +  rep_origin     f1 ori (sequence partly withheld): f1 bacteriophage origin of replication; arrow indicates direction of (+) strand synthesis
   4630..4729    -  misc_feature   bom (fragment): basis of mobility region from pBR322
   4831..4866    -  CDS            rop (fragment): Rop protein, which maintains plasmids at low copy number; rop
   4961..5065    +  promoter       AmpR promoter: bla
   5066..5926    +  CDS            AmpR: β-lactamase; bla; confers resistance to ampicillin, carbenicillin, and related antibiotics
   6097..6685    +  rep_origin     ori: high-copy-number ColE1/pMB1/pBR322/pUC origin of replication
>Addgene plasmid #107713 | pAAV-hSyn-soCoChR-mCardinal | depositor full sequence | sequence record 203119 | pAAV-hSyn-soCoChR-mCardinal sequence 6689 bps
CCAGCAACGCGGCCTTTTTACGGTTCCTGGCCTTTTGCTGGCCTTTTGCTCACATGTCCTGCAGGCAGCT
GCGCGCTCGCTCGCTCACTGAGGCCGCCCGGGCGTCGGGCGACCTTTGGTCGCCCGGCCTCAGTGAGCGA
GCGAGCGCGCAGAGAGGGAGTGGCCAACTCCATCACTAGGGGTTCCTGCGGCCGCACGCGTTCTAGAAAT
ATTAAGGTACGGGAGGTACTTGGAGCGGCCGCAATAAAATATCTTTATTTTCATTACATCTGTGTGTTGG
TTTTTTGTGTGAATCGATAGTACTAACATACGCTCTCCATCAAAACAAAACGAAACAAAACAAACTAGCA
AAATAGGCTGTCCCCAGTGCAAGTGCAGGTGCCAGAACATTTCTCTATTCTAGACTCGAGCTGCAGAGGG
CCCTGCGTATGAGTGCAAGTGGGTTTTAGGACCAGGATGAGGCGGGGTGGGGGTGCCTACCTGACGACCG
ACCCCGACCCACTGGACAAGCACCCAACCCCCATTCCCCAAATTGCGCATCCCCTATCAGAGAGGGGGAG
GGGAAACAGGATGCGGCGAGGCGCGTGCGCACTGCCAGCTTCAGCACCGCGGACAGTGCCTTCGCCCCCG
CCTGGCGGCGCGCGCCACCGCCGCCTCAGCACTGAAGGCGCGCTGACGTCACTCGCCGGTCCCCCGCAAA
CTCCCCTTCCCGGCCACCTTGGTCGCGTCCGCGCCGCCGCCGGCCCAGCCGGACCGCACCACGCGAGGCG
CGAGATAGGGGGGCACGGGCGCGACCATCTGCGCTGCGGCGCCGGCGACTCAGCGCTGCCTCAGTCTGCG
GTGGGCAGCGGAGGAGTCGTGTCGTGCCTGAGAGCGCAGTCGAATTCAAGCTGCTAGCAAGGATCCGCCA
CCATGCTGGGGAACGGCAGCGCCATTGTGCCTATCGACCAGTGCTTTTGCCTGGCTTGGACCGACAGCCT
GGGAAGCGATACAGAGCAGCTGGTGGCCAACATCCTCCAGTGGTTCGCCTTCGGCTTCAGCATCCTGATC
CTGATGTTCTACGCCTACCAGACTTGGAGAGCCACTTGCGGTTGGGAGGAGGTCTACGTCTGTTGCGTCG
AGCTGACCAAGGTCATCATCGAGTTCTTCCACGAGTTCGACGACCCCAGCATGCTGTACCTGGCTAACGG
ACACCGAGTCCAGTGGCTGAGATACGCAGAGTGGCTGCTGACTTGTCCCGTCATCCTGATCCACCTGAGC
AACCTGACCGGCCTGAAGGACGACTACAGCAAGCGGACCATGAGGCTGCTGGTGTCAGACGTGGGAACCA
TCGTGTGGGGAGCTACAAGCGCCATGAGCACAGGCTACGTCAAGGTCATCTTCTTCGTGCTGGGTTGCAT
CTACGGCGCCAACACCTTCTTCCACGCCGCCAAGGTGTATATCGAGAGCTACCACGTGGTGCCAAAGGGC
AGACCTAGAACCGTCGTGCGGATCATGGCTTGGCTGTTCTTCCTGTCTTGGGGCATGTTCCCCGTGCTGT
TCGTCGTGGGACCAGAAGGATTCGACGCCATCAGCGTGTACGGCTCTACCATTGGCCACACCATCATCGA
CCTCATGAGCAAGAATTGTTGGGGCCTGCTGGGACACTATCTGAGAGTGCTGATCCACCAGCACATCATC
ATCTACGGCGACATCCGGAAGAAGACCAAGATCAACGTGGCCGGCGAGGAGATGGAAGTGGAGACCATGG
TGGACCAGGAGGACGAGGAGACAGTGGGAGGTTCAGGTGGAACCGGTGGAAGTGGAGGTACCATGCCCGC
CGAACTGCTGCTGCTGCTGATTGTCGCTTTTGCTAACCCTTCTTGCCAGGTGCTGTCTTCTCTGAGGATG
GCCGCTATTCTGGACGATCAGACCGTGTGCGGAAGAGGAGAGAGGCTGGCACTGGCACTGGCTAGGGAGC
AGATCAATGGCATCATTGAAGTGCCTGCAAAGGCCCGGGTCGAGGTGGACATTTTCGAACTGCAGAGAGA
TAGCCAGTACGAGACCACAGACACCATGTGCCAGATCCTGCCAAAAGGAGTGGTCTCCGTCCTGGGACCA
AGCTCCTCTCCTGCTTCTGCAAGTACCGTGTCTCACATTTGTGGCGAGAAGGAAATCCCCCATATCAAGG
TCGGGCCAGAGGAAACACCCAGGCTGCAGTACCTGCGCTTCGCCTCAGTGAGCCTGTATCCATCAAACGA
GGATGTGTCACTGGCAGTCAGCGGAGCTAGCGGAGGTACTGTGAGCAAGGGCGAGGAGCTGATCAAGGAG
AACATGCACATGAAGCTGTACATGGAAGGCACCGTGAACAACCACCACTTCAAGTGCACCACCGAAGGGG
AGGGCAAGCCCTACGAGGGCACCCAGACCCAGAGGATTAAGGTGGTGGAGGGAGGCCCCCTGCCGTTCGC
ATTCGACATCCTGGCCACCTGCTTTATGTACGGGAGCAAGACCTTCATCAACCACACCCAGGGCATCCCC
GATTTCTTTAAGCAGTCCTTCCCTGAGGGCTTCACATGGGAGAGAGTCACCACATACGAAGACGGGGGCG
TGCTTACCGTTACCCAGGACACCAGCCTCCAGGACGGCTGCTTGATCTACAACGTCAAGCTCAGAGGGGT
GAACTTCCCATCCAACGGCCCTGTGATGCAGAAGAAAACACTCGGCTGGGAGGCCACCACCGAGACCCTG
TACCCCGCTGACGGCGGCCTGGAAGGCAGATGCGACATGGCCCTGAAGCTCGTGGGCGGGGGCCACCTGC
ACTGCAACCTGAAGACCACATACAGATCCAAGAAACCCGCTAAGAACCTCAAGATGCCCGGCGTCTACTT
TGTGGACCGCAGACTGGAAAGAATCAAGGAGGCCGACAATGAGACCTACGTCGAGCAGCACGAGGTGGCT
GTGGCCAGATACTGCGACCTCCCTAGCAAACTGGGGCACAAACTTAATGGCATGGACGAGCTGTACAAGT
AAAAGCTTATCGATAATCAACCTCTGGATTACAAAATTTGTGAAAGATTGACTGGTATTCTTAACTATGT
TGCTCCTTTTACGCTATGTGGATACGCTGCTTTAATGCCTTTGTATCATGCTATTGCTTCCCGTATGGCT
TTCATTTTCTCCTCCTTGTATAAATCCTGGTTGCTGTCTCTTTATGAGGAGTTGTGGCCCGTTGTCAGGC
AACGTGGCGTGGTGTGCACTGTGTTTGCTGACGCAACCCCCACTGGTTGGGGCATTGCCACCACCTGTCA
GCTCCTTTCCGGGACTTTCGCTTTCCCCCTCCCTATTGCCACGGCGGAACTCATCGCCGCCTGCCTTGCC
CGCTGCTGGACAGGGGCTCGGCTGTTGGGCACTGACAATTCCGTGGTGTTGTCGGGGAAATCATCGTCCT
TTCCTTGGCTGCTCGCCTGTGTTGCCACCTGGATTCTGCGCGGGACGCCCTTCTGCTACGTCCCTTCGGC
CCTCAATCCAGCGGACCTTCCTTCCCGCGGCCTGCTGCCGGCTCTGCGGCCTCTTCCGCGTCTTCGCCTT
CGCCCTCAGACGAGTCGGATCTCCCTTTGGGCCGCCTCCCCGCATCGATACCGTCGACTAGAGCTCGCTG
ATCAGCCTCGACTGTGCCTTCTAGTTGCCAGCCATCTGTTGTTTGCCCCTCCCCCGTGCCTTCCTTGACC
CTGGAAGGTGCCACTCCCACTGTCCTTTCCTAATAAAATGAGGAAATTGCATCGCATTGTCTGAGTAGGT
GTCATTCTATTCTGGGGGGTGGGGTGGGGCAGGACAGCAAGGGGGAGGATTGGGAAGACAATAGCAGGCA
TGCTGGGGAGAGATCTGAGGAACCCCTAGTGATGGAGTTGGCCACTCCCTCTCTGCGCGCTCGCTCGCTC
ACTGAGGCCGGGCGACCAAAGGTCGCCCGACGCCCGGGCTTTGCCCGGGCGGCCTCAGTGAGCGAGCGAG
CGCGCAGCCTTAATTAACCTAATTCACTGGCCGTCGTTTTACAACGTCGTGACTGGGAAAACCCTGGCGT
TACCCAACTTAATCGCCTTGCAGCACATCCCCCTTTCGCCAGCCTGGCGTAATAGCGAAGAGGCCCGCAC
CGATCGCCCTTCCCAACAGTTGCGCAGCCTGAATGGCGAATGG
[124 nt withheld, positions 4174-4297]
C
[91 nt withheld, positions 4299-4389]
A
[49 nt withheld, positions 4391-4439]
CCTTTGACGTTGGAGTCCACGTTCTTT
[37 nt withheld, positions 4467-4503]
ACCCTATCTCGGTCTATTCTTTTGATTTATAAGGGATTTTGCCGATTTCGGCCTATTGGTTAAAAAATGA
GCTGATTTAACAAAAATTTAACGCGAATTTTAACAAAATATTAACGCTTACAATTTCCTGATGCGGTATT
TTCTCCTTACGCATCTGTGCGGTATTTCACACCGCATATGGTGCACTCTCAGTACAATCTGCTCTGATGC
CGCATAGTTAAGCCAGCCCCGACACCCGCCAACACCCGCTGACGCGCCCTGACGGGCTTGTCTGCTCCCG
GCATCCGCTTACAGACAAGCTGTGACCGTCTCCGGGAGCTGCATGTGTCAGAGGTTTTCACCGTCATCAC
CGAAACGCGCGAGACGAAAGGGCCTCGTGATACGCCTATTTTTATAGGTTAATGTCATGATAATAATGGT
TTCTTAGACGTCAGGTGGCACTTTTCGGGGAAATGTGCGCGGAACCCCTATTTGTTTATTTTTCTAAATA
CATTCAAATATGTATCCGCTCATGAGACAATAACCCTGATAAATGCTTCAATAATATTGAAAAAGGAAGA
GTATGAGTATTCAACATTTCCGTGTCGCCCTTATTCCCTTTTTTGCGGCATTTTGCCTTCCTGTTTTTGC
TCACCCAGAAACGCTGGTGAAAGTAAAAGATGCTGAAGATCAGTTGGGTGCACGAGTGGGTTACATCGAA
CTGGATCTCAACAGCGGTAAGATCCTTGAGAGTTTTCGCCCCGAAGAACGTTTTCCAATGATGAGCACTT
TTAAAGTTCTGCTATGTGGCGCGGTATTATCCCGTATTGACGCCGGGCAAGAGCAACTCGGTCGCCGCAT
ACACTATTCTCAGAATGACTTGGTTGAGTACTCACCAGTCACAGAAAAGCATCTTACGGATGGCATGACA
GTAAGAGAATTATGCAGTGCTGCCATAACCATGAGTGATAACACTGCGGCCAACTTACTTCTGACAACGA
TCGGAGGACCGAAGGAGCTAACCGCTTTTTTGCACAACATGGGGGATCATGTAACTCGCCTTGATCGTTG
GGAACCGGAGCTGAATGAAGCCATACCAAACGACGAGCGTGACACCACGATGCCTGTAGCAATGGCAACA
ACGTTGCGCAAACTATTAACTGGCGAACTACTTACTCTAGCTTCCCGGCAACAATTAATAGACTGGATGG
AGGCGGATAAAGTTGCAGGACCACTTCTGCGCTCGGCCCTTCCGGCTGGCTGGTTTATTGCTGATAAATC
TGGAGCCGGTGAGCGTGGGTCTCGCGGTATCATTGCAGCACTGGGGCCAGATGGTAAGCCCTCCCGTATC
GTAGTTATCTACACGACGGGGAGTCAGGCAACTATGGATGAACGAAATAGACAGATCGCTGAGATAGGTG
CCTCACTGATTAAGCATTGGTAACTGTCAGACCAAGTTTACTCATATATACTTTAGATTGATTTAAAACT
TCATTTTTAATTTAAAAGGATCTAGGTGAAGATCCTTTTTGATAATCTCATGACCAAAATCCCTTAACGT
GAGTTTTCGTTCCACTGAGCGTCAGACCCCGTAGAAAAGATCAAAGGATCTTCTTGAGATCCTTTTTTTC
TGCGCGTAATCTGCTGCTTGCAAACAAAAAAACCACCGCTACCAGCGGTGGTTTGTTTGCCGGATCAAGA
GCTACCAACTCTTTTTCCGAAGGTAACTGGCTTCAGCAGAGCGCAGATACCAAATACTGTTCTTCTAGTG
TAGCCGTAGTTAGGCCACCACTTCAAGAACTCTGTAGCACCGCCTACATACCTCGCTCTGCTAATCCTGT
TACCAGTGGCTGCTGCCAGTGGCGATAAGTCGTGTCTTACCGGGTTGGACTCAAGACGATAGTTACCGGA
TAAGGCGCAGCGGTCGGGCTGAACGGGGGGTTCGTGCACACAGCCCAGCTTGGAGCGAACGACCTACACC
GAACTGAGATACCTACAGCGTGAGCTATGAGAAAGCGCCACGCTTCCCGAAGGGAGAAAGGCGGACAGGT
ATCCGGTAAGCGGCAGGGTCGGAACAGGAGAGCGCACGAGGGAGCTTCCAGGGGGAAACGCCTGGTATCT
TTATAGTCCTGTCGGGTTTCGCCACCTCTGACTTGAGCGTCGATTTTTGTGATGCTCGTCAGGGGGGCGG
AGCCTATGGAAAAACG
