>Addgene plasmid #107713 | pAAV-hSyn-soCoChR-mCardinal | addgene partial sequence | sequence record 209415 | Addgene Partial NGS Result
AACAGTTGCGCAGCCTGAATGGCGAATGG
[124 nt withheld, positions 30-153]
C
[91 nt withheld, positions 155-245]
A
[49 nt withheld, positions 247-295]
CCTTTGACGTTGGAGTCCACGTTCTTT
[37 nt withheld, positions 323-359]
ACCCTATCTCGGTCTATTCTTTTGATTTATAAGGGATTTTGCCGATTTCGGCCTATTGGTTAAAAAATGA
GCTGATTTAACAAAAATTTAACGCGAATTTTAACAAAATATTAACGCTTACAATTTCCTGATGCGGTATT
TTCTCCTTACGCATCTGTGCGGTATTTCACACCGCATATGGTGCACTCTCAGTACAATCTGCTCTGATGC
CGCATAGTTAAGCCAGCCCCGACACCCGCCAACACCCGCTGACGCGCCCTGACGGGCTTGTCTGCTCCCG
GCATCCGCTTACAGACAAGCTGTGACCGTCTCCGGGAGCTGCATGTGTCAGAGGTTTTCACCGTCATCAC
CGAAACGCGCGAGACGAAAGGGCCTCGTGATACGCCTATTTTTATAGGTTAATGTCATGATAATAATGGT
TTCTTAGACGTCAGGTGGCACTTTTCGGGGAAATGTGCGCGGAACCCCTATTTGTTTATTTTTCTAAATA
CATTCAAATATGTATCCGCTCATGAGACAATAACCCTGATAAATGCTTCAATAATATTGAAAAAGGAAGA
GTATGAGTATTCAACATTTCCGTGTCGCCCTTATTCCCTTTTTTGCGGCATTTTGCCTTCCTGTTTTTGC
TCACCCAGAAACGCTGGTGAAAGTAAAAGATGCTGAAGATCAGTTGGGTGCACGAGTGGGTTACATCGAA
CTGGATCTCAACAGCGGTAAGATCCTTGAGAGTTTTCGCCCCGAAGAACGTTTTCCAATGATGAGCACTT
TTAAAGTTCTGCTATGTGGCGCGGTATTATCCCGTATTGACGCCGGGCAAGAGCAACTCGGTCGCCGCAT
ACACTATTCTCAGAATGACTTGGTTGAGTACTCACCAGTCACAGAAAAGCATCTTACGGATGGCATGACA
GTAAGAGAATTATGCAGTGCTGCCATAACCATGAGTGATAACACTGCGGCCAACTTACTTCTGACAACGA
TCGGAGGACCGAAGGAGCTAACCGCTTTTTTGCACAACATGGGGGATCATGTAACTCGCCTTGATCGTTG
GGAACCGGAGCTGAATGAAGCCATACCAAACGACGAGCGTGACACCACGATGCCTGTAGCAATGGCAACA
ACGTTGCGCAAACTATTAACTGGCGAACTACTTACTCTAGCTTCCCGGCAACAATTAATAGACTGGATGG
AGGCGGATAAAGTTGCAGGACCACTTCTGCGCTCGGCCCTTCCGGCTGGCTGGTTTATTGCTGATAAATC
TGGAGCCGGTGAGCGTGGGTCTCGCGGTATCATTGCAGCACTGGGGCCAGATGGTAAGCCCTCCCGTATC
GTAGTTATCTACACGACGGGGAGTCAGGCAACTATGGATGAACGAAATAGACAGATCGCTGAGATAGGTG
CCTCACTGATTAAGCATTGGTAACTGTCAGACCAAGTTTACTCATATATACTTTAGATTGATTTAAAACT
TCATTTTTAATTTAAAAGGATCTAGGTGAAGATCCTTTTTGATAATCTCATGACCAAAATCCCTTAACGT
GAGTTTTCGTTCCACTGAGCGTCAGACCCCGTAGAAAAGATCAAAGGATCTTCTTGAGATCCTTTTTTTC
TGCGCGTAATCTGCTGCTTGCAAACAAAAAAACCACCGCTACCAGCGGTGGTTTGTTTGCCGGATCAAGA
GCTACCAACTCTTTTTCCGAAGGTAACTGGCTTCAGCAGAGCGCAGATACCAAATACTGTTCTTCTAGTG
TAGCCGTAGTTAGGCCACCACTTCAAGAACTCTGTAGCACCGCCTACATACCTCGCTCTGCTAATCCTGT
TACCAGTGGCTGCTGCCAGTGGCGATAAGTCGTGTCTTACCGGGTTGGACTCAAGACGATAGTTACCGGA
TAAGGCGCAGCGGTCGGGCTGAACGGGGGGTTCGTGCACACAGCCCAGCTTGGAGCGAACGACCTACACC
GAACTGAGATACCTACAGCGTGAGCTATGAGAAAGCGCCACGCTTCCCGAAGGGAGAAAGGCGGACAGGT
ATCCGGTAAGCGGCAGGGTCGGAACAGGAGAGCGCACGAGGGAGCTTCCAGGGGGAAACGCCTGGTATCT
TTATAGTCCTGTCGGGTTTCGCCACCTCTGACTTGAGCGTCGATTTTTGTGATGCTCGTCAGGGGGGCGG
AGCCTATGGAAAAACGCCAGCAACGCGGCCTTTTTACGGTTCCTGGCCTTTTGCTGGCCTTTTGCTCACA
TGTCCTGCAGGCAGCTGCGCGCTCGCTCGCTCACTGAGGCCGCCCGGGCGTCGGGCGACCTTTGGTCGCC
CGGCCTCAGTGAGCGAGCGAGCGCGCAGAGAGGGAGTGGCCAACTCCATCACTAGGGGTTCCTGCGGCCG
CACGCGTTCTAGAAATATTAAGGTACGGGAGGTACTTGGAGCGGCCGCAATAAAATATCTTTATTTTCAT
TACATCTGTGTGTTGGTTTTTTGTGTGAATCGATAGTACTAACATACGCTCTCCATCAAAACAAAACGAA
ACAAAACAAACTAGCAAAATAGGCTGTCCCCAGTGCAAGTGCAGGTGCCAGAACATTTCTCTATTCTAGA
CTCGAGCTGCAGAGGGCCCTGCGTATGAGTGCAAGTGGGTTTTAGGACCAGGATGAGGCGGGGTGGGGGT
GCCTACCTGACGACCGACCCCGACCCACTGGACAAGCACCCAACCCCCATTCCCCAAATTGCGCATCCCC
TATCAGAGAGGGGGAGGGGAAACAGGATGCGGCGAGGCGCGTGCGCACTGCCAGCTTCAGCACCGCGGAC
AGTGCCTTCGCCCCCGCCTGGCGGCGCGCGCCACCGCCGCCTCAGCACTGAAGGCGCGCTGACGTCACTC
GCCGGTCCCCCGCAAACTCCCCTTCCCGGCCACCTTGGTCGCGTCCGCGCCGCCGCCGGCCCAGCCGGAC
CGCACCACGCGAGGCGCGAGATAGGGGGGCACGGGCGCGACCATCTGCGCTGCGGCGCCGGCGACTCAGC
GCTGCCTCAGTCTGCGGTGGGCAGCGGAGGAGTCGTGTCGTGCCTGAGAGCGCAGTCGAATTCAAGCTGC
TAGCAAGGATCCGCCACCATGCTGGGGAACGGCAGCGCCATTGTGCCTATCGACCAGTGCTTTTGCCTGG
CTTGGACCGACAGCCTGGGAAGCGATACAGAGCAGCTGGTGGCCAACATCCTCCAGTGGTTCGCCTTCGG
CTTCAGCATCCTGATCCTGATGTTCTACGCCTACCAGACTTGGAGAGCCACTTGCGGTTGGGAGGAGGTC
TACGTCTGTTGCGTCGAGCTGACCAAGGTCATCATCGAGTTCTTCCACGAGTTCGACGACCCCAGCATGC
TGTACCTGGCTAACGGACACCGAGTCCAGTGGCTGAGATACGCAGAGTGGCTGCTGACTTGTCCCGTCAT
CCTGATCCACCTGAGCAACCTGACCGGCCTGAAGGACGACTACAGCAAGCGGACCATGAGGCTGCTGGTG
TCAGACGTGGGAACCATCGTGTGGGGAGCTACAAGCGCCATGAGCACAGGCTACGTCAAGGTCATCTTCT
TCGTGCTGGGTTGCATCTACGGCGCCAACACCTTCTTCCACGCCGCCAAGGTGTATATCGAGAGCTACCA
CGTGGTGCCAAAGGGCAGACCTAGAACCGTCGTGCGGATCATGGCTTGGCTGTTCTTCCTGTCTTGGGGC
ATGTTCCCCGTGCTGTTCGTCGTGGGACCAGAAGGATTCGACGCCATCAGCGTGTACGGCTCTACCATTG
GCCACACCATCATCGACCTCATGAGCAAGAATTGTTGGGGCCTGCTGGGACACTATCTGAGAGTGCTGAT
CCACCAGCACATCATCATCTACGGCGACATCCGGAAGAAGACCAAGATCAACGTGGCCGGCGAGGAGATG
GAAGTGGAGACCATGGTGGACCAGGAGGACGAGGAGACAGTGGGAGGTTCAGGTGGAACCGGTGGAAGTG
GAGGTACCATGCCCGCCGAACTGCTGCTGCTGCTGATTGTCGCTTTTGCTAACCCTTCTTGCCAGGTGCT
GTCTTCTCTGAGGATGGCCGCTATTCTGGACGATCAGACCGTGTGCGGAAGAGGAGAGAGGCTGGCACTG
GCACTGGCTAGGGAGCAGATCAATGGCATCATTGAAGTGCCTGCAAAGGCCCGGGTCGAGGTGGACATTT
TCGAACTGCAGAGAGATAGCCAGTACGAGACCACAGACACCATGTGCCAGATCCTGCCAAAAGGAGTGGT
CTCCGTCCTGGGACCAAGCTCCTCTCCTGCTTCTGCAAGTACCGTGTCTCACATTTGTGGCGAGAAGGAA
ATCCCCCATATCAAGGTCGGGCCAGAGGAAACACCCAGGCTGCAGTACCTGCGCTTCGCCTCAGTGAGCC
TGTATCCATCAAACGAGGATGTGTCACTGGCAGTCAGCGGAGCTAGCGGAGGTACTGTGAGCAAGGGCGA
GGAGCTGATCAAGGAGAACATGCACATGAAGCTGTACATGGAAGGCACCGTGAACAACCACCACTTCAAG
TGCACCACCGAAGGGGAGGGCAAGCCCTACGAGGGCACCCAGACCCAGAGGATTAAGGTGGTGGAGGGAG
GCCCCCTGCCGTTCGCATTCGACATCCTGGCCACCTGCTTTATGTACGGGAGCAAGACCTTCATCAACCA
CACCCAGGGCATCCCCGATTTCTTTAAGCAGTCCTTCCCTGAGGGCTTCACATGGGAGAGAGTCACCACA
TACGAAGACGGGGGCGTGCTTACCGTTACCCAGGACACCAGCCTCCAGGACGGCTGCTTGATCTACAACG
TCAAGCTCAGAGGGGTGAACTTCCCATCCAACGGCCCTGTGATGCAGAAGAAAACACTCGGCTGGGAGGC
CACCACCGAGACCCTGTACCCCGCTGACGGCGGCCTGGAAGGCAGATGCGACATGGCCCTGAAGCTCGTG
GGCGGGGGCCACCTGCACTGCAACCTGAAGACCACATACAGATCCAAGAAACCCGCTAAGAACCTCAAGA
TGCCCGGCGTCTACTTTGTGGACCGCAGACTGGAAAGAATCAAGGAGGCCGACAATGAGACCTACGTCGA
GCAGCACGAGGTGGCTGTGGCCAGATACTGCGACCTCCCTAGCAAACTGGGGCACAAACTTAATGGCATG
GACGAGCTGTACAAGTAAAAGCTTATCGATAATCAACCTCTGGATTACAAAATTTGTGAAAGATTGACTG
GTATTCTTAACTATGTTGCTCCTTTTACGCTATGTGGATACGCTGCTTTAATGCCTTTGTATCATGCTAT
TGCTTCCCGTATGGCTTTCATTTTCTCCTCCTTGTATAAATCCTGGTTGCTGTCTCTTTATGAGGAGTTG
TGGCCCGTTGTCAGGCAACGTGGCGTGGTGTGCACTGTGTTTGCTGACGCAACCCCCACTGGTTGGGGCA
TTGCCACCACCTGTCAGCTCCTTTCCGGGACTTTCGCTTTCCCCCTCCCTATTGCCACGGCGGAACTCAT
CGCCGCCTGCCTTGCCCGCTGCTGGACAGGGGCTCGGCTGTTGGGCACTGACAATTCCGTGGTGTTGTCG
GGGAAATCATCGTCCTTTCCTTGGCTGCTCGCCTGTGTTGCCACCTGGATTCTGCGCGGGACGCCCTTCT
GCTACGTCCCTTCGGCCCTCAATCCAGCGGACCTTCCTTCCCGCGGCCTGCTGCCGGCTCTGCGGCCTCT
TCCGCGTCTTCGCCTTCGCCCTCAGACGAGTCGGATCTCCCTTTGGGCCGCCTCCCCGCATCGATACCGT
CGACTAGAGCTCGCTGATCAGCCTCGACTGTGCCTTCTAGTTGCCAGCCATCTGTTGTTTGCCCCTCCCC
CGTGCCTTCCTTGACCCTGGAAGGTGCCACTCCCACTGTCCTTTCCTAATAAAATGAGGAAATTGCATCG
CATTGTCTGAGTAGGTGTCATTCTATTCTGGGGGGTGGGGTGGGGCAGGACAGCAAGGGGGAGGATTGGG
AAGACAATAGCAGGCATGCTGGGGAGAGATCTGAGGAACCCCTAGTGATGGAGTTGGCCACTCCCTCTCT
GCGCGCTCGCTCGCTC
